>Addgene plasmid #91768 | pNCS mStrawberry | addgene full sequence | sequence record 180849 | Addgene NGS Result
GCTCGCCGCAGCCGAACGACCGAGCGCAGCGAGTCAGTGAGCGAGGAAGCGGAAGAGCGCCCAATACGCA
AACCGCCTCTCCCCGCGCGTTGGCCGATTCATTAATGCAGGATCTCGATCCCGCGAAATTAATACGACTC
ACTATAGGGAGACCACAACGGTTTCCCTCTAGAAATAATTTTGTTTAACTTTAAGAAGGAGATATACATA
TGCGGGGTTCTCATCATCATCATCATCATGGTATGGCTAGCATGACTGGTGGACAGCAAATGGGTCGGGA
TCTGTACGACGATGACGATAAGGATCCCGCCACCATGGTGAGCAAGGGCGAGGAGAATAACATGGCCATC
ATCAAGGAGTTCATGCGCTTCAAGGTGCGCATGGAGGGCTCCGTGAACGGCCACGAGTTCGAGATCGAGG
GCGAGGGCGAGGGCCGCCCCTACGAGGGCACCCAGACCGCCAAGCTGAAGGTGACCAAGGGTGGCCCCCT
GCCCTTCGCCTGGGACATCCTAACCCCCAACTTCACCTACGGCTCCAAGGCCTACGTGAAGCACCCCGCC
GACATCCCCGACTACTTGAAGCTGTCCTTCCCCGAGGGCTTCAAGTGGGAGCGCGTGATGAACTTCGAGG
ACGGCGGCGTGGTGACCGTGACCCAGGACTCCTCCCTGCAGGACGGCGAGTTCATCTACAAGGTGAAGCT
GCGCGGCACCAACTTCCCCTCCGACGGCCCCGTAATGCAGAAGAAGACCATGGGCTGGGAGGCCTCCTCC
GAGCGGATGTACCCCGAGGACGGCGCCCTGAAGGGCGAGATCAAGATGAGGCTGAAGCTGAAGGACGGCG
GCCACTACGACGCTGAGGTCAAGACCACCTACAAGGCCAAGAAGCCCGTGCAGCTGCCCGGCGCCTACAT
CGTCGGCATCAAGTTGGACATCACCTCCCACAACGAGGACTACACCATCGTGGAACTGTACGAACGCGCC
GAGGGCCGCCACTCCACCGGCGGCATGGACGAGCTGTACAAGTAAGAATTCGAAGCTTGATCCGGCTGCT
AACAAAGCCCGAAAGGAAGCTGAGTTGGCTGCTGCCACCGCTGAGCAATAACTAGCATAACCCCTTGGGG
CCTCTAAACGGGTCTTGAGGGGTTTTTTGCTGAAAGGAGGAACTATATCCGGATCTGGCGTAATAGCGAA
GAGGCCCGCACCGATCGCCCTTCCCAACAGTTGCGCAGCCTGAATGGCGAATGGG
[124 nt withheld, positions 1246-1369]
C
[91 nt withheld, positions 1371-1461]
A
[49 nt withheld, positions 1463-1511]
CCTTTGACGTTGGAGTCCACGTTCTTT
[37 nt withheld, positions 1539-1575]
ACCCTATCTCGGTCTATTCTTTTGATTTATAAGGGATTTTGCCGATTTCGGCCTATTGGTTAAAAAATGA
GCTGATTTAACAAAAATTTAACGCGAATTTTAACAAAATATTAACGCTTACAATTTAGGTGGCACTTTTC
GGGGAAATGTGCGCGGAACCCCTATTTGTTTATTTTTCTAAATACATTCAAATATGTATCCGCTCATGAG
ACAATAACCCTGATAAATGCTTCAATAATATTGAAAAAGGAAGAGTATGAGTATTCAACATTTCCGTGTC
GCCCTTATTCCCTTTTTTGCGGCATTTTGCCTTCCTGTTTTTGCTCACCCAGAAACGCTGGTGAAAGTAA
AAGATGCTGAAGATCAGTTGGGTGCACGAGTGGGTTACATCGAACTGGATCTCAACAGCGGTAAGATCCT
TGAGAGTTTTCGCCCCGAAGAACGTTTTCCAATGATGAGCACTTTTAAAGTTCTGCTATGTGGCGCGGTA
TTATCCCGTATTGACGCCGGGCAAGAGCAACTCGGTCGCCGCATACACTATTCTCAGAATGACTTGGTTG
AGTACTCACCAGTCACAGAAAAGCATCTTACGGATGGCATGACAGTAAGAGAATTATGCAGTGCTGCCAT
AACCATGAGTGATAACACTGCGGCCAACTTACTTCTGACAACGATCGGAGGACCGAAGGAGCTAACCGCT
TTTTTGCACAACATGGGGGATCATGTAACTCGCCTTGATCGTTGGGAACCGGAGCTGAATGAAGCCATAC
CAAACGACGAGCGTGACACCACGATGCCTGTAGCAATGGCAACAACGTTGCGCAAACTATTAACTGGCGA
ACTACTTACTCTAGCTTCCCGGCAACAATTAATAGACTGGATGGAGGCGGATAAAGTTGCAGGACCACTT
CTGCGCTCGGCCCTTCCGGCTGGCTGGTTTATTGCTGATAAATCTGGAGCCGGTGAGCGTGGGTCTCGCG
GTATCATTGCAGCACTGGGGCCAGATGGTAAGCCCTCCCGTATCGTAGTTATCTACACGACGGGGAGTCA
GGCAACTATGGATGAACGAAATAGACAGATCGCTGAGATAGGTGCCTCACTGATTAAGCATTGGTAACTG
TCAGACCAAGTTTACTCATATATACTTTAGATTGATTTAAAACTTCATTTTTAATTTAAAAGGATCTAGG
TGAAGATCCTTTTTGATAATCTCATGACCAAAATCCCTTAACGTGAGTTTTCGTTCCACTGAGCGTCAGA
CCCCGTAGAAAAGATCAAAGGATCTTCTTGAGATCCTTTTTTTCTGCGCGTAATCTGCTGCTTGCAAACA
AAAAAACCACCGCTACCAGCGGTGGTTTGTTTGCCGGATCAAGAGCTACCAACTCTTTTTCCGAAGGTAA
CTGGCTTCAGCAGAGCGCAGATACCAAATACTGTTCTTCTAGTGTAGCCGTAGTTAGGCCACCACTTCAA
GAACTCTGTAGCACCGCCTACATACCTCGCTCTGCTAATCCTGTTACCAGTGGCTGCTGCCAGTGGCGAT
AAGTCGTGTCTTACCGGGTTGGACTCAAGACGATAGTTACCGGATAAGGCGCAGCGGTCGGGCTGAACGG
GGGGTTCGTGCACACAGCCCAGCTTGGAGCGAACGACCTACACCGAACTGAGATACCTACAGCGTGAGCT
ATGAGAAAGCGCCACGCTTCCCGAAGGGAGAAAGGCGGACAGGTATCCGGTAAGCGGCAGGGTCGGAACA
GGAGAGCGCACGAGGGAGCTTCCAGGGGGAAACGCCTGGTATCTTTATAGTCCTGTCGGGTTTCGCCACC
TCTGACTTGAGCGTCGATTTTTGTGATGCTCGTCAGGGGGGCGGAGCCTATGGAAAAACGCCAGCAACGC
GGCCTTTTTACGGTTCCTGGCCTTTTGCTGGCCTTTTGCTCACATGTTCTTTCCTGCGTTATCCCCTGAT
TCTGTGGATAACCGTATTACCGCCTTTGAGTGAGCTGATACC
Features (pLannotate 1.2.2; 15 found; start..end, strand, type, name):
      1..55      +  rep_origin     RSF ori (fragment): Plasmids containing the RSF 1030 origin of replication can be propagated in E. coli cells that contain additional plasmids with compatible origins.
     57..110     +  CDS            lacI (fragment): lac repressor; lacI; The lac repressor binds to the lac operator to inhibit transcription in E. coli. This inhibition can be relieved by adding lactose or isopropyl-β-D-thiogalactopyranoside (IPTG).
    130..148     +  promoter       T7 promoter: promoter for bacteriophage T7 RNA polymerase
    180..202     +  RBS            RBS: efficient ribosome binding site from bacteriophage T7 gene 10 (Olins and Rangwala, 1989)
    222..242     +  CDS            capTEV™ (fragment): composite tag for in vivo biotinylation, TEV protease cleavage, and 6xHis tagging
    243..275     +  CDS            T7 tag (gene 10 leader): leader peptide from bacteriophage T7 gene 10 promotes efficient translation in E. coli
    279..302     +  CDS            Xpress™ tag: Xpress™ epitope tag, including an enterokinase recognition and cleavage site
    315..1022    +  CDS            mStrawberry: mStrawberry is a basic (constitutively fluorescent) red fluorescent protein published in 2004, derived from Discosoma sp.. It is reported to be a somewhat slowly-maturing monomer with low acid sensitivity.
   1045..1094    +  CDS            SET1 (fragment): solubility-enhancement tag derived from T7 phage gene 10B
   1102..1149    +  terminator     T7 terminator: transcription terminator for bacteriophage T7 RNA polymerase
   1175..1241    +  CDS            lacZα (fragment): LacZα fragment of β-galactosidase; lacZ fragment
   1246..1674    +  rep_origin     f1 ori (sequence partly withheld): f1 bacteriophage origin of replication; arrow indicates direction of (+) strand synthesis
   1727..1831    +  promoter       AmpR promoter: bla
   1832..2692    +  CDS            AmpR: β-lactamase; bla; confers resistance to ampicillin, carbenicillin, and related antibiotics
   2863..3451    +  rep_origin     ori: high-copy-number ColE1/pMB1/pBR322/pUC origin of replication
