[The description below was written by a language model from this plasmid's Addgene catalogue record and pLannotate feature annotations shown in this document.]
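Description:
pNCS mStrawberry is a bacterial expression plasmid built on a modified pRSETB backbone, carrying the monomeric red fluorescent protein mStrawberry, an engineered derivative of the Discosoma sp. red fluorescent protein. The sequenced construct is about 3.6 kb. It replicates in E. coli from a high-copy ColE1/pUC-type origin and is selected with ampicillin through the β-lactamase gene driven by its own promoter. An f1 phage origin is also present, a standard backbone element that permits single-stranded DNA production.

The mStrawberry coding sequence sits between BamHI and EcoRI sites, downstream of a T7 promoter and the efficient ribosome binding site from phage T7 gene 10, and is followed by a T7 terminator. The backbone supplies an N-terminal fusion consisting of a hexahistidine tag (picked up by the automated annotation as a fragment of a composite tag), the T7 gene 10 leader, and the Xpress epitope with its enterokinase cleavage site. These allow metal-affinity purification, antibody detection and optional tag removal. Transcription requires a host that supplies T7 RNA polymerase. No lac operator or intact lacI gene is annotated, which fits the depositor's note that the protein is produced constitutively without IPTG induction. The short matches labelled RSF ori, lacI, SET1 and lacZα are small fragments, most likely backbone remnants or annotation artefacts rather than functional parts.

According to the record, the plasmid is used to express and purify the fluorescent protein in university teaching laboratories and by high school students, and to create fluorescent bacterial plate artwork.
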