Addgene plasmid #91768: pNCS mStrawberry
Purpose: Bacterial expression of a fluorescent protein, monomeric Strawberry (mStrawberry)
Depositing lab: Erik Rodriguez & Roger Tsien. Depositing organization: University of California, San Diego (UCSD). Publication: Improved monomeric red, orange and yellow fluorescent proteins derived from Discosoma sp. red fluorescent protein. Shaner NC, Campbell RE, Steinbach PA, Giepmans BN, Palmer AE, Tsien RY. Nat Biotechnol. 2004 Dec;22(12):1567-72. Epub 2004 Nov 21. 10.1038/nbt1037 PubMed 15558047.
Backbone
  Vector backbone: modified pRSETB
  Backbone manufacturer: Life Technologies
  Backbone size w/o insert (bp): 2900
  Vector type: Bacterial Expression
Growth in bacteria
  Bacterial resistance: Ampicillin, 100 μg/mL
  Growth temperature: 37°C
  Growth strain: DH5alpha
  Growth instructions: E. coli expressing T7 polymerase necessary for fluorescent protein production. Expresses fluorescent protein constitutively. Do not add IPTG.
  Copy number: High Copy
Gene/Insert
  Gene/Insert name: monomeric Strawberry (alt name: mStrawberry)
  Species: Discosoma sp. (mushroom coral)
  Insert size (bp): 735
  Promoter: T7
  Tag / fusion protein: Hexa-Histidine tag, Xpress epitope for detection with the anti-Xpress antibody, and enterokinase cleavage site. (N terminal on backbone)
  Cloning method: Restriction Enzyme; 5′ cloning site BamHI (not destroyed); 3′ cloning site EcoRI (not destroyed)
  Sequencing primers: 5′ T7 Promoter Forward; 3′ T7 Terminator
Terms and licenses: Academic/Nonprofit Terms; Industry Terms: Not Available to Industry
Depositor comments: These plasmids are used in University Molecular Biology Laboratories and by High School students to purify fluorescent proteins and create fluorescent protein plate artwork.
How to cite: pNCS mStrawberry was a gift from Erik Rodriguez & Roger Tsien (Addgene plasmid # 91768 ; http://n2t.net/addgene:91768 ; RRID:Addgene_91768)
